Addgene plasmid #219753: pNK5785
Purpose: pGAP-like vector encoding mutant of Neonothopanus nambi luciferase nnLuz_v4 under control of GAP promoter, for yeast expression
Depositing lab: Alexander Mishin. Depositing organization: Light Bio. Publication: An improved pathway for autonomous bioluminescence imaging in eukaryotes. Shakhova ES, Karataeva TA, Markina NM, Mitiouchkina T, Palkina KA, Perfilov MM, Wood MG, Hoang TT, Hall MP, Fakhranurova LI, Alekberova AE, Malyshevskaia AK, Gorbachev DA, Bugaeva EN, Pletneva LK, Babenko VV, Boldyreva DI, Gorokhovatsky AY, Balakireva AV, Gao F, Choob VV, Encell LP, Wood KV, Yampolsky IV, Sarkisyan KS, Mishin AS. Nat Methods. 2024 Mar;21(3):406-410. doi: 10.1038/s41592-023-02152-y. Epub 2024 Jan 22. PubMed 38253843.
Backbone
  Vector backbone: Level 1-like
  Backbone size w/o insert (bp): 3871
  Vector type: Yeast Expression, Luciferase
Growth in bacteria
  Bacterial resistance: Kanamycin, 50 μg/mL
  Growth temperature: 37°C
  Growth strain: DH5alpha
  Copy number: High Copy
Gene/Insert
  Gene/Insert name: pGAP - nnLuz_v4 - tAOX
  Species: Neonothopanus nambi
  Insert size (bp): 805
  Cloning method: Golden Gate
  Sequencing primers: 5′ cctaggaaattttactctgctgga; 3′ gcaaatggcattctgacatcc
Resource information
  A portion of this plasmid was derived from a plasmid made by: Synthetic
Terms and licenses: Academic/Nonprofit Terms; Industry Terms: Not Available to Industry
How to cite: pNK5785 was a gift from Alexander Mishin (Addgene plasmid # 219753 ; http://n2t.net/addgene:219753 ; RRID:Addgene_219753)
