[The description below was written by a language model from this plasmid's Addgene catalogue record and pLannotate feature annotations shown in this document.]
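Description:
pNK5785 is a yeast expression plasmid built by Golden Gate assembly on a "Level 1-like" backbone modelled on the pGAP family of Pichia pastoris (Komagataella phaffii) vectors. It carries nnLuz_v4, a mutant of the luciferase from the bioluminescent fungus Neonothopanus nambi, placed between the constitutive Pichia GAP (glyceraldehyde-3-phosphate dehydrogenase) promoter and the AOX1 transcription terminator. In the circular 4,674 nt sequence the GAP promoter lies near the end of the numbering and reads across the origin into the unannotated region at the start. This region presumably holds the luciferase coding sequence, although the automated annotation did not label it. A short match to a 6xHis-containing tag just upstream of the terminator suggests a C-terminal histidine tag, but the catalogue fields do not mention one. The small AOX1 coding fragment next to the terminator is most likely residual sequence carried over with it.

Propagation in E. coli relies on a high-copy ColE1/pUC-type origin with kanamycin selection. The marker cassette is arranged in the dual-host style typical of pGAPZ-type vectors. The S. cerevisiae TEF1 promoter and the synthetic bacterial EM7 promoter sit in tandem upstream of an aminoglycoside phosphotransferase gene, which is followed by the CYC1 terminator. The same gene can therefore confer kanamycin resistance in bacteria and G418 resistance in yeast. A tiny BleoR fragment after it appears to be a remnant of a Zeocin marker that was replaced. No yeast replication origin is annotated, and the record does not state whether the plasmid is integrated into the genome or maintained episomally.

The construct provides constitutive expression of the improved fungal luciferase in yeast. It was deposited in connection with work on an optimised fungal pathway for autonomous bioluminescence imaging in eukaryotes.
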