Features (pLannotate 1.2.2; 10 found; start..end, strand, type, name):
    897..914     +  CDS            capTEV™ (fragment): composite tag for in vivo biotinylation, TEV protease cleavage, and 6xHis tagging
    925..990     +  CDS            AOX1 (fragment): ALOX1_KOMPC - Experimental evidence at protein level: Swiss-Prot protein existence level 1. Major isoform of alcohol oxidase, which catalyzes the oxidation of methanol to formaldehyde and hydrogen peroxide, the first step in the methanol utilization pathway of methylotrophic yeasts. From Komagataella phaffii (strain ATCC 76273 / CBS 7435 / CECT 11047 / NRRL Y-11430 / Wegner 21-1) (Yeast) (Pichia pastoris).
    994..1239    +  terminator     AOX1 terminator: Pichia pastoris AOX1; transcription terminator for AOX1
   1261..1668    +  promoter       TEF1 promoter: S. cerevisiae TEF1; promoter for EF-1α
   1675..1722    +  promoter       EM7 promoter: synthetic bacterial promoter&nbsp
   1758..2559    +  CDS            KanR (fragment): aminoglycoside phosphotransferase; aph(3')-Ia; confers resistance to kanamycin in bacteria or G418 (Geneticin®) in eukaryotes
   2566..2592    +  CDS            BleoR (fragment): antibiotic-binding protein; Sh ble from Streptoalloteichus hindustanus; confers resistance to bleomycin, phleomycin, and Zeocin™
   2658..2905    +  terminator     CYC1 terminator: S. cerevisiae CYC1; transcription terminator for CYC1
   2974..3562    -  rep_origin     ori: high-copy-number ColE1/pMB1/pBR322/pUC origin of replication
   4163..4639    +  promoter       GAP promoter: promoter for Pichia pastoris glyceraldehyde-3-phosphate dehydrogenase
>Addgene plasmid #219753 | pNK5785 | addgene full sequence | sequence record 437148 | Addgene NGS Result
CAAAAAATGAGGTCAACTATTTCCTTGTCCTCCCTTCTTGAAAGATTGTCTAAATTGAGTAGTAGGAGTA
TCGCTATAACTTGTGGTGTCGTACTTGCCTCTGCAATCGCATTCCCCATAATCAGGAGAGACTACCAGAC
CTTCCTTGAGGTGGGTCCAAGTTACGCTCCCCAGAATTTCAGGGGATACATAACTGTATGCGTACTGTCA
CTTTTCAGACAAGAACAAAAGGGTCTGGCCATCTACGACAGACTGCCTGAAAAAAGAAGATGGTTGGCTG
ATTTGCCCTTTAGAGAAGGACCAAGACCATCCATTACTTCTCATATCATTCAAAGGCAAAGGACTCAATT
GGTAGACCAGGAATTTGCAACTAGGGAGCTGATTGATAAGGTGATACCCAGAGTACAAGCTAGACATACA
GACAAGACTTTCCTTTCTACATCTAAATTCGAGTTCCATGCTAAGGCCATCTTCCTGCTTCCTAGTATTC
CAATTAACGACCCCTTGAACATTCCATCCCATGATACTGTCAGGAGGACAAAGAGAGAAATCGCCCATAT
GCACGACTACCATGATTGTTCTTTGCACCTTGCACTGGCACCACAGGACGGCAAGGAGGTCCTGAAAAAG
GGCTGGGGTCAAAGACACCCCCTGGCAGGTCCTGGTGTACCCGGACCACCTACTGAATGGACATTCTTGT
ATGCTCCAAGGAACGAGGAGGAGGCAAGGGTGGTGGAGATGATCGTAGAAGCAAGTATTGGATATATGAC
GAACGATCCTGCTGGTAAAATTGTGGAAAATGCTAAAGGTAGTTAACTAGCTTAGCTAAATAAGCGGCCG
CCAGCTTTCTAGAACAAAAACTCATCTCAGAAGAGGATCTGAATAGCGCCGTCGACCATCATCATCATCA
TCATTGAGTTTGTAGCCTTAGACATGACTGTTCCTCAGTTCAAGTTGGGCACTTACGAGAAGACCGGTCT
TGCTAGATTCTAATCAAGAGGATGTCAGAATGCCATTTGCCTGAGAGATGCAGGCTTCATTTTTGATACT
TTTTTATTTGTAACCTATATAGTATAGGATTTTTTTGTCATTTTGTTTCTTCTCGTACGAGCTTGCTCCT
GATCAGCCTATCTCGCAGCTGATGAATATCTTGTGGTAGGGGTTTGGGAAAATCATTCGAGTTTGATGTT
TTTCTTGGTATTTCCCACTCCTCTTCAGAGTACAGAAGATTAAGTGAGAACCTTCGTTTGTGCGGATCCC
CCACACACCATAGCTTCAAAATGTTTCTACTCCTTTTTTACTCTTCCAGATTTTCTCGGACTCCGCGCAT
CGCCGTACCACTTCAAAACACCCAAGCACAGCATACTAAATTTCCCCTCTTTCTTCCTCTAGGGTGTCGT
TAATTACCCGTACTAAAGGTTTGGAAAAGAAAAAAGAGACCGCCTCGTTTCTTTTTCTTCGTCGAAAAAG
GCAATAAAAATTTTTATCACGTTTCTTTTTCTTGAAAATTTTTTTTTTTGATTTTTTTCTCTTTCGACGA
CCTCCCATTGATATTTAAGTTAATAAACGGTCTTCAATTTCTCAAGTTTCAGTTTCATTTTTCTTGTTCT
ATTACAACTTTTTTTACTTCTTGCTCATTAGAAAGAAAGCATAGCAATCTAATCTAAGGGCGGTGTTGAC
AATTAATCATCGGCATAGTATATCGGCATAGTATAATACGACAAGGTGAGGAACTAAACCATGGATGTCT
CATATTCACGGGAAACGTCTTGCTCGAGGCCGCGATTAAATTCCAACATGGATGCTGATTTATGTGGGTA
TAAATGGGCTCGCGATAATGTCGGGCAATCAGGTGCGACAATCTATCGATTGTATGGGAAGCCCGATGCG
CCAGAGTTGTTTCTGAAACATGGCAAAGGTAGCGTTGCCAATGATGTTACAGATGAGATGGTCAGACTAA
ACTGGCTGACGGAATTTATGCCTCTTCCGACCATCAAGCATTTTATCCGTACTCCTGATGATGCATGGTT
ACTCACCACTGCGATCCCCGGGAAAACAGCATTCCAGGTATTAGAAGAATATCCTGATTCAGGTGAAAAT
ATTGTTGATGCGCTGGCAGTGTTCCTGCGCCGGTTGCATTCGATTCCTGTTTGTAATTGTCCTTTTAACA
GCGATCGCGTATTTCGTCTCGCTCAGGCGCAATCACGAATGAATAACGGTTTGGTTGATGCGAGTGATTT
TGATGACGAGCGTAATGGCTGGCCTGTTGAACAAGTCTGGAAAGAAATGCATAAGCTTTTGCCATTCTCA
CCGGATTCAGTCGTCACTCATGGTGATTTCTCACTTGATAACCTTATTTTTGACGAGGGGAAATTAATAG
GTTGTATTGATGTTGGACGAGTCGGAATCGCAGACCGATACCAGGATCTTGCCATCCTATGGAACTGCCT
CGGTGAGTTTTCTCCTTCATTACAGAAACGGCTTTTTCAAAAATATGGTATTGATAATCCTGATATGAAT
AAATTGCAGTTTCATTTGATGCTCGATGAGTTTTTCTAAACTAGTCACTTCGTGGCCGAGGAGCAGGACT
GACACGTCCGACGCGGCCCGACGGGTCCGAGGCCTCGGAGATCCGTCCCCCTTTTCCTTTGTCGATATCA
TGTAATTAGTTATGTCACGCTTACATTCACGCCCTCCCCCCACATCCGCTCTAACCGAAAAGGAAGGAGT
TAGACAACCTGAAGTCTAGGTCCCTATTTATTTTTTTATAGTTATGTTAGTATTAAGAACGTTATTTATA
TTTCAAATTTTTCTTTTTTTTCTGTACAGACGCGTGTACGCATGTAACATTATACTGAAAACCTTGCTTG
AGAAGGTTTTGGGACGCTCGAAGGCTTTAATTTGCAAGCTGAACATGTGAGCAAAAGGCCAGCAAAAGGC
CAGGAACCGTAAAAAGGCCGCGTTGCTGGCGTTTTTCCATAGGCTCCGCCCCCCTGACGAGCATCACAAA
AATCGACGCTCAAGTCAGAGGTGGCGAAACCCGACAGGACTATAAAGATACCAGGCGTTTCCCCCTGGAA
GCTCCCTCGTGCGCTCTCCTGTTCCGACCCTGCCGCTTACCGGATACCTGTCCGCCTTTCTCCCTTCGGG
AAGCGTGGCGCTTTCTCATAGCTCACGCTGTAGGTATCTCAGTTCGGTGTAGGTCGTTCGCTCCAAGCTG
GGCTGTGTGCACGAACCCCCCGTTCAGCCCGACCGCTGCGCCTTATCCGGTAACTATCGTCTTGAGTCCA
ACCCGGTAAGACACGACTTATCGCCACTGGCAGCAGCCACTGGTAACAGGATTAGCAGAGCGAGGTATGT
AGGCGGTGCTACAGAGTTCTTGAAGTGGTGGCCTAACTACGGCTACACTAGAAGAACAGTATTTGGTATC
TGCGCTCTGCTGAAGCCAGTTACCTTCGGAAAAAGAGTTGGTAGCTCTTGATCCGGCAAACAAACCACCG
CTGGTAGCGGTGGTTTTTTTGTTTGCAAGCAGCAGATTACGCGCAGAAAAAAAGGATCTCAAGAAGATCC
TTTGATCTTTTCTACGGGGTCTGACGCTCAGTGGAACGAAAACTCACGTTAAGGGATTTTGGTCATGAGA
TCAGATCTCTGCTACTCTGGTCCCAAGTGAACCACCTTTTGGACCCTATTGACCGGACCTTAACTTGCCA
AACCTAAACGCTTAATGCCTCAGACGTTTTAATGCCTCTCAACACCTCCAAGGTTGCTTTCTTGAGCATG
CCTACTAGGAACTTTAACGAACTGTGGGGTTGTAGACAGTTTCAGGCGTGTCCCGACCAATATGGCCTAC
TAGACTCTCTGAAAAATCACAGTTTTCCAGTAGTTCCGATCAAATTACCATCGAAATGGTCCCATAAACG
GACATTTGACATCCGTTCCTGAATTATAGTCTTCCACCGTGGATCATGGTGTTCCTTTTTTTCCCAAAGA
ATATCAGCATCCCTTAACTACGTTAGGTCAGTGATGACAATGGACCAAATTGTTGCAAGGTTTTTCTTTT
TCTTTCATCGGCACATTTCAGCCTCACATGCGACTATTATCGATCAATGAAATCCATCAAGATTGAAATC
TTAAAATTGCCCCTTTCACTTGACAGGATCCTTTTTTGTAGAAATGTCTTGGTGTCCTCGTCCAATCAGG
TAGCCATCTCTGAAATATCTGGCTCCGTTGCAACTCCGAACGACCTGCTGGCAACGTAAAATTCTCCGGG
GTAAAACTTAAATGTGGAGTAATGGAACCAGAAACGTCTCTTCCCTTCTCTCTCCTTCCACCGCCCGTTA
CCGTCCCTAGGAAATTTTACTCTGCTGGAGAGCTTCTTCTACGGCCCCCTTGCAGCAATGCTCTTCCCAG
CATTACGTTGCGGGTAAAACGGAGGTCGTGTACCCGACCTAGCAGCCCAGGGATGGAAAAGTCCCGGCCG
TCGCTGGCAATAATAGCGGGCGGACGCATGTCATGAGATTATTGGAAACCACCAGAATCGAATATAAAAG
GCGAACACCTTTCCCAATTTTGGTTTCTCCTGACCCAAAGACTTTAAATTTAATTTATTTGTCCCTATTT
CAATCAATTGAACAACTATCAATTCGAAGAGGAATTCAAGCTTCATATGGCTAG
